>Addgene plasmid #99325 | pYPQ121 | depositor full sequence | sequence record 199892 | pYPQ121 sequence 3781 bps
GCGAAGCTTGGCTTGGTACCGATATGGACTACAAAGACGATGACGATAAAGCTCCTAAGAAAAAGCGCAA
AGTCCCCTCTAGATAACGCAGGATCCGTAAGTTTATCAGTTAAATATAATAAATAAAGAAGAAAACCAAA
AAAATGGCTAACTAAAACGATGGTCTTATGATTTTATGCAGCCAAAAAAGAAACGTAAGGTTGATGCTCT
TGACGATTTTGACCTCGATATGCTCGACGCTCTTGATGATTTTGATCTCGACATGCTCGATGCACTTGAT
GACTTTGACCTTGACATGCTCGACGCACTCGATGACTTCGACCTCGACATGCTTGAGGGCAGAGGAAGTC
TTCTAACATGCGGTGACGTGGAGGAGAATCCCGGCCCTATCGATTACCCTTATGATGTGCCAGACTACGC
TCCTAAAAAGAAGCGCAAAGTTGGCATTCACGGGGTGCCGGCTAGCTAATAGGCTTAGATCTCCAAAAAA
GAAACGTAAGGTTGATGCTCTTGACGATTTTGACCTCGATATGCTCGACGCTCTTGATGATTTTGATCTC
GACATGCTCGATGCACTTGATGACTTTGACCTTGACATGCTCGACGCACTCGATGACTTCGACCTCGACA
TGCTTTAATAGGACGTCCGATCGTTCAAACATTTGGCAATAAAGTTTCTTAAGATTGAATCCTGTTGCCG
GTCTTGCGATGATTATCATATAATTTCTGTTGAATTACGTTAAGCATGTAATAATTAACATGTAATGCAT
GACGTTATTTATGAGATGGGTTTTTATGATTAGAGTCCCGCAATTATACATTTAATACGCGATAGAAAAC
AAAATATAGCGCGCAAACTAGGATAAATTATCGCGCGCGGTGTCATCTATGTTACTAGATCGGGAATTGA
TCCCCCCTCGACAGCTTCCGGAAAGGGCGAATTCGCAACTTTGTATACAAAAGTTGAACGAGAAACGTAA
AATGATATAAATATCAATATATTAAATTAGATTTTGCATAAAAAACAGACTACATAATACTGTAAAACAC
AACATATCCAGTCACTATGCCATCCAGCTGATATCCCCTATAGTGAGTCGTATTACATGGTCATAGCTGT
TTCCTGGCAGCTCTGGCCCGTGTCTCAAAATCTCTGATGTTACATTGCACAAGATAAAAATATATCATCA
TGCCTCCTCTGGACCAGCCAGGACAGAAATGCCTCGACTTCGCTGCTACCCAAGGTTGCCGGGTGACGCA
CACCGTGGAAACGGATGAAGGCACGAACCCAGTGGACATAAGCCTGTTCGGTTCGTAAGCTGTAATGCAA
GTAGCGTATGCGCTCACGCAACTGGTCCAGAACCTTGACCGAACGCAGCGGTGGTAACGGCGCAGTGGCG
GTTTTCATGGCTTGTTATGACTGTTTTTTTGGGGTACAGTCTATGCCTCGGGCATCCAAGCAGCAAGCGC
GTTACGCCGTGGGTCGATGTTTGATGTTATGGAGCAGCAACGATGTTACGCAGCAGGGCAGTCGCCCTAA
AACAAAGTTAAACATCATGAGGGAAGCGGTGATCGCCGAAGTATCGACTCAACTATCAGAGGTAGTTGGC
GTCATCGAGCGCCATCTCGAACCGACGTTGCTGGCCGTACATTTGTACGGCTCCGCAGTGGATGGCGGCC
TGAAGCCACACAGTGATATTGATTTGCTGGTTACGGTGACCGTAAGGCTTGATGAAACAACGCGGCGAGC
TTTGATCAACGACCTTTTGGAAACTTCGGCTTCCCCTGGAGAGAGCGAGATTCTCCGCGCTGTAGAAGTC
ACCATTGTTGTGCACGACGACATCATTCCGTGGCGTTATCCAGCTAAGCGCGAACTGCAATTTGGAGAAT
GGCAGCGCAATGACATTCTTGCAGGTATCTTCGAGCCAGCCACGATCGACATTGATCTGGCTATCTTGCT
GACAAAAGCAAGAGAACATAGCGTTGCCTTGGTAGGTCCAGCGGCGGAGGAACTCTTTGATCCGGTTCCT
GAACAGGATCTATTTGAGGCGCTAAATGAAACCTTAACGCTATGGAACTCGCCGCCCGACTGGGCTGGCG
ATGAGCGAAATGTAGTGCTTACGTTGTCCCGCATTTGGTACAGCGCAGTAACCGGCAAAATCGCGCCGAA
GGATGTCGCTGCCGACTGGGCAATGGAGCGCCTGCCGGCCCAGTATCAGCCCGTCATACTTGAAGCTAGA
CAGGCTTATCTTGGACAAGAAGAAGATCGCTTGGCCTCGCGCGCAGATCAGTTGGAAGAATTTGTCCACT
ACGTGAAAGGCGAGATCACCAAGGTAGTCGGCAAATAACCCTCGAGCCACCCATGACCAAAATCCCTTAA
CGTGAGTTACGCGTCGTTCCACTGAGCGTCAGACCCCGTAGAAAAGATCAAAGGATCTTCTTGAGATCCT
TTTTTTCTGCGCGTAATCTGCTGCTTGCAAACAAAAAAACCACCGCTACCAGCGGTGGTTTGTTTGCCGG
ATCAAGAGCTACCAACTCTTTTTCCGAAGGTAACTGGCTTCAGCAGAGCGCAGATACCAAATACTGTCCT
TCTAGTGTAGCCGTAGTTAGGCCACCACTTCAAGAACTCTGTAGCACCGCCTACATACCTCGCTCTGCTA
ATCCTGTTACCAGTGGCTGCTGCCAGTGGCGATAAGTCGTGTCTTACCGGGTTGGACTCAAGACGATAGT
TACCGGATAAGGCGCAGCGGTCGGGCTGAACGGGGGGTTCGTGCACACAGCCCAGCTTGGAGCGAACGAC
CTACACCGAACTGAGATACCTACAGCGTGAGCTATGAGAAAGCGCCACGCTTCCCGAAGGGAGAAAGGCG
GACAGGTATCCGGTAAGCGGCAGGGTCGGAACAGGAGAGCGCACGAGGGAGCTTCCAGGGGGAAACGCCT
GGTATCTTTATAGTCCTGTCGGGTTTCGCCACCTCTGACTTGAGCGTCGATTTTTGTGATGCTCGTCAGG
GGGGCGGAGCCTATGGAAAAACGCCAGCAACGCGGCCTTTTTACGGTTCCTGGCCTTTTGCTGGCCTTTT
GCTCACATGTTCTTTCCTGCGTTATCCCCTGATTCTGTGGATAACCGTATTACCGCCTTTGAGTGAGCTG
ATACCGCTCGCCGCAGCCGAACGACCGAGCGCAGCGAGTCAGTGAGCGAGGAAGCGGAAGAGCGCCCAAT
ACGCAAACCGCCTCTCCCCGCGCGTTGGCCGATTCATTAATGCAGCTGGCACGACAGGTTTCCCGACTGG
AAAGCGGGCAGTGAGCGCAACGCAATTAATACGCGTACCGCGAGCCAGGAAGAGTTTGTAGAAACGCAAA
AAGGCCATCCGTCAGGATGGCCTTCTGCTTAGTTTGATGCCTGGCAGTTTATGGCGGGCGTCCTGCCCGC
CACCCTCCGGGCCGTTGCTTCACAACGTTCAAATCCGCTCCCGGCGGATTTGTCCTACTCAGGAGAGCGT
TCACCGACAAACAACAGATAAAACGAAAGGCCCAGTCTTCCGACTGAGCCTTTCGTTTTATTTGATGCCT
GGCAGTTCCCTACTCTCGCGTTAACGCTTGCATGGATGTTTTCCCAGTCACGACGTTGTAAAACGACGGC
CAGTCTTAAGCTCGGGCCCCAAATAATGATTTTATTTTGACTGATAGTGACCTGTTCGTTGCAACAAATT
GATGAGCAATGCTTTTTTATAATGCCAACTTTGTACAAAAAAGCAGGCTCCGAATTCGCCCTTCACCATG
G
Features (pLannotate 1.2.2; 13 found; start..end, strand, type, name):
     26..50      +  CDS            3xFLAG (fragment): three tandem FLAG® epitope tags
    649..901     +  terminator     NOS terminator: nopaline synthase terminator and poly(A) signal
    946..1069    +  protein_bind   attR5: mutant version of attR; recombination site for the Gateway® LR reaction LR Clonase™
   1087..1105    -  promoter       T7 promoter: promoter for bacteriophage T7 RNA polymerase
   1295..1318    +  promoter       Pc promoter (fragment): intI1 (promoter lies within the coding sequence); class 1 integron promoter
   1494..1550    +  CDS            GmR (fragment): gentamycin acetyltransferase; aacC1; confers resistance to gentamycin
   1557..2348    +  CDS            SmR: aminoglycoside adenylyltransferase (Murphy, 1985); aadA; confers resistance to spectinomycin and streptomycin
   2441..3029    +  rep_origin     ori: high-copy-number ColE1/pMB1/pBR322/pUC origin of replication
   3212..3304    +  CDS            lacI (fragment): lac repressor; lacI; The lac repressor binds to the lac operator to inhibit transcription in E. coli. This inhibition can be relieved by adding lactose or isopropyl-β-D-thiogalactopyranoside (IPTG).
   3359..3386    -  terminator     rrnB T2 terminator: transcription terminator T2 from the E. coli rrnB gene
   3518..3561    +  terminator     rrnB T1 terminator: Escherichia coli rrnB; transcription terminator T1 from the E. coli rrnB gene
   3608..3644    -  CDS            lacZα (fragment): LacZα fragment of β-galactosidase; lacZ fragment
   3660..3759    +  protein_bind   attL1: mutant version of attL; recombination site for the Gateway® LR reaction LR Clonase™
