>Addgene plasmid #99325 | pYPQ121 | addgene full sequence | sequence record 203102 | Addgene NGS Result
GCGAAGCTTGGCTTGGTACCGATATGGACTACAAAGACGATGACGATAAAGCTCCTAAGAAAAAGCGCAA
AGTCCCCTCTAGATAACGCAGGATCCGTAAGTTTATCAGTTAAATATAATAAATAAAGAAGAAAACCAAA
AAAATGGCTAACTAAAACGATGGTCTTATGATTTTATGCAGCCAAAAAAGAAACGTAAGGTTGATGCTCT
TGACGATTTTGACCTCGATATGCTCGACGCTCTTGATGATTTTGATCTCGACATGCTCGATGCACTTGAT
GACTTTGACCTTGACATGCTCGACGCACTCGATGACTTCGACCTCGACATGCTTGAGGGCAGAGGAAGTC
TTCTAACATGCGGTGACGTGGAGGAGAATCCCGGCCCTATCGATTACCCTTATGATGTGCCAGACTACGC
TCCTAAAAAGAAGCGCAAAGTTGGCATTCACGGGGTGCCGGCTAGCTAATAGGCTTAGATCTCCAAAAAA
GAAACGTAAGGTTGATGCTCTTGACGATTTTGACCTCGATATGCTCGACGCTCTTGATGATTTTGATCTC
GACATGCTCGATGCACTTGATGACTTTGACCTTGACATGCTCGACGCACTCGATGACTTCGACCTCGACA
TGCTTTAATAGGACGTCCGATCGTTCAAACATTTGGCAATAAAGTTTCTTAAGATTGAATCCTGTTGCCG
GTCTTGCGATGATTATCATATAATTTCTGTTGAATTACGTTAAGCATGTAATAATTAACATGTAATGCAT
GACGTTATTTATGAGATGGGTTTTTATGATTAGAGTCCCGCAATTATACATTTAATACGCGATAGAAAAC
AAAATATAGCGCGCAAACTAGGATAAATTATCGCGCGCGGTGTCATCTATGTTACTAGATCGGGAATTGA
TCCCCCCTCGACAGCTTCCGGAAAGGGCGAATTCGCAACTTTGTATACAAAAGTTGAACGAGAAACGTAA
AATGATATAAATATCAATATATTAAATTAGATTTTGCATAAAAAACAGACTACATAATACTGTAAAACAC
AACATATCCAGTCACTATGCCATCCAGCTGATATCCCCTATAGTGAGTCGTATTACATGGTCATAGCTGT
TTCCTGGCAGCTCTGGCCCGTGTCTCAAAATCTCTGATGTTACATTGCACAAGATAAAAATATATCATCA
TGCCTCCTCTGGACCAGCCAGGACAGAAATGCCTCGACTTCGCTGCTACCCAAGGTTGCCGGGTGACGCA
CACCGTGGAAACGGATGAAGGCACGAACCCAGTGGACATAAGCCTGTTCGGTTCGTAAGCTGTAATGCAA
GTAGCGTATGCGCTCACGCAACTGGTCCAGAACCTTGACCGAACGCAGCGGTGGTAACGGCGCAGTGGCG
GTTTTCATGGCTTGTTATGACTGTTTTTTTGGGGTACAGTCTATGCCTCGGGCATCCAAGCAGCAAGCGC
GTTACGCCGTGGGTCGATGTTTGATGTTATGGAGCAGCAACGATGTTACGCAGCAGGGCAGTCGCCCTAA
AACAAAGTTAAACATTATGAGGGAAGCGGTGATCGCCGAAGTATCGACTCAACTATCAGAGGTAGTTGGC
GTCATCGAGCGCCATCTCGAACCGACGTTGCTGGCCGTACATTTGTACGGCTCCGCAGTGGATGGCGGCC
TGAAGCCACACAGTGATATTGATTTGCTGGTTACGGTGACCGTAAGGCTTGATGAAACAACGCGGCGAGC
TTTGATCAACGACCTTTTGGAAACTTCGGCTTCCCCTGGAGAGAGCGAGATTCTCCGCGCTGTAGAAGTC
ACCATTGTTGTGCACGACGACATCATTCCGTGGCGTTATCCAGCTAAGCGCGAACTGCAATTTGGAGAAT
GGCAGCGCAATGACATTCTTGCAGGTATCTTCGAGCCAGCCACGATCGACATTGATCTGGCTATCTTGCT
GACAAAAGCAAGAGAACATAGCGTTGCCTTGGTAGGTCCAGCGGCGGAGGAACTCTTTGATCCGGTTCCT
GAACAGGATCTATTTGAGGCGCTAAATGAAACCTTAACGCTATGGAACTCGCCGCCCGACTGGGCTGGCG
ATGAGCGAAATGTAGTGCTTACGTTGTCCCGCATTTGGTACAGCGCAGTAACCGGCAAAATCGCGCCGAA
GGATGTCGCTGCCGACTGGGCAATGGAGCGCCTGCCGGCCCAGTATCAGCCCGTCATACTTGAAGCTAGA
CAGGCTTATCTTGGACAAGAAGAAGATCGCTTGGCCTCGCGCGCAGATCAGTTGGAAGAATTTGTCCACT
ACGTGAAAGGCGAGATCACCAAGGTAGTCGGCAAATAACCCTCGAGCCACCCATGACCAAAATCCCTTAA
CGTGAGTTACGCGTCGTTCCACTGAGCGTCAGACCCCGTAGAAAAGATCAAAGGATCTTCTTGAGATCCT
TTTTTTCTGCGCGTAATCTGCTGCTTGCAAACAAAAAAACCACCGCTACCAGCGGTGGTTTGTTTGCCGG
ATCAAGAGCTACCAACTCTTTTTCCGAAGGTAACTGGCTTCAGCAGAGCGCAGATACCAAATACTGTTCT
TCTAGTGTAGCCGTAGTTAGGCCACCACTTCAAGAACTCTGTAGCACCGCCTACATACCTCGCTCTGCTA
ATCCTGTTACCAGTGGCTGCTGCCAGTGGCGATAAGTCGTGTCTTACCGGGTTGGACTCAAGACGATAGT
TACCGGATAAGGCGCAGCGGTCGGGCTGAACGGGGGGTTCGTGCACACAGCCCAGCTTGGAGCGAACGAC
CTACACCGAACTGAGATACCTACAGCGTGAGCTATGAGAAAGCGCCACGCTTCCCGAAGGGAGAAAGGCG
GACAGGTATCCGGTAAGCGGCAGGGTCGGAACAGGAGAGCGCACGAGGGAGCTTCCAGGGGGAAACGCCT
GGTATCTTTATAGTCCTGTCGGGTTTCGCCACCTCTGACTTGAGCGTCGATTTTTGTGATGCTCGTCAGG
GGGGCGGAGCCTATGGAAAAACGCCAGCAACGCGGCCTTTTTACGGTTCCTGGCCTTTTGCTGGCCTTTT
GCTCACATGTTCTTTCCTGCGTTATCCCCTGATTCTGTGGATAACCGTATTACCGCCTTTGAGTGAGCTG
ATACCGCTCGCCGCAGCCGAACGACCGAGCGCAGCGAGTCAGTGAGCGAGGAAGCGGAAGAGCGCCCAAT
ACGCAAACCGCCTCTCCCCGCGCGTTGGCCGATTCATTAATGCAGCTGGCACGACAGGTTTCCCGACTGG
AAAGCGGGCAGTGAGCGCAACGCAATTAATACGCGTACCGCGAGCCAGGAAGAGTTTGTAGAAACGCAAA
AAGGCCATCCGTCAGGATGGCCTTCTGCTTAGTTTGATGCCTGGCAGTTTATGGCGGGCGTCCTGCCCGC
CACCCTCCGGGCCGTTGCTTCACAACGTTCAAATCCGCTCCCGGCGGATTTGTCCTACTCAGGAGAGCGT
TCACCGACAAACAACAGATAAAACGAAAGGCCCAGTCTTCCGACTGAGCCTTTCGTTTTATTTGATGCCT
GGCAGTTCCCTACTCTCGCGTTAACGCTTGCATGGATGTTTTCCCAGTCACGACGTTGTAAAACGACGGC
CAGTCTTAAGCTCGGGCCCCAAATAATGATTTTATTTTGACTGATAGTGACCTGTTCGTTGCAACAAATT
GATGAGCAATGCTTTTTTATAATGCCAACTTTGTACAAAAAAGCAGGCTCCGAATTCGCCCTTCACCATG
G
Features (pLannotate 1.2.2; 13 found; start..end, strand, type, name):
     26..50      +  CDS            3xFLAG (fragment): three tandem FLAG® epitope tags
    649..901     +  terminator     NOS terminator: nopaline synthase terminator and poly(A) signal
    946..1069    +  protein_bind   attR5: mutant version of attR; recombination site for the Gateway® LR reaction LR Clonase™
   1087..1105    -  promoter       T7 promoter: promoter for bacteriophage T7 RNA polymerase
   1295..1318    +  promoter       Pc promoter (fragment): intI1 (promoter lies within the coding sequence); class 1 integron promoter
   1494..1550    +  CDS            GmR (fragment): gentamycin acetyltransferase; aacC1; confers resistance to gentamycin
   1557..2348    +  CDS            SmR: aminoglycoside adenylyltransferase (Murphy, 1985); aadA; confers resistance to spectinomycin and streptomycin
   2441..3029    +  rep_origin     ori: high-copy-number ColE1/pMB1/pBR322/pUC origin of replication
   3212..3304    +  CDS            lacI (fragment): lac repressor; lacI; The lac repressor binds to the lac operator to inhibit transcription in E. coli. This inhibition can be relieved by adding lactose or isopropyl-β-D-thiogalactopyranoside (IPTG).
   3359..3386    -  terminator     rrnB T2 terminator: transcription terminator T2 from the E. coli rrnB gene
   3518..3561    +  terminator     rrnB T1 terminator: Escherichia coli rrnB; transcription terminator T1 from the E. coli rrnB gene
   3608..3644    -  CDS            lacZα (fragment): LacZα fragment of β-galactosidase; lacZ fragment
   3660..3759    +  protein_bind   attL1: mutant version of attL; recombination site for the Gateway® LR reaction LR Clonase™
