[The description below was written by a language model from this plasmid's Addgene catalogue record and pLannotate feature annotations shown in this document.]
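Description:
pYPQ121 is a small (about 3.8 kb) Gateway-type entry plasmid built on the pYPQ152 backbone and catalogued as a plant expression/TALEN vector. Its stated purpose is to express two TALE-VP64 transcriptional activators from a single open reading frame, with the two units joined in frame by a T2A "self-cleaving" peptide from Thosea asigna virus so that one transcript yields two separate activator proteins. It is maintained in E. coli through a high-copy ColE1/pUC-type origin and selected with spectinomycin via the aadA (SmR) gene. A short gentamicin-resistance fragment and a class 1 integron Pc promoter fragment upstream of SmR appear to be remnants of the resistance cassette's origin.

The synthetic TALE-VP64-T2A-TALE-VP64 insert was cloned between NcoI and AatII sites. The automated annotation does not label any TALE, VP64 or T2A segment. It detects only a 3xFLAG tag fragment near the start of the record, followed after an unannotated stretch by a NOS terminator and poly(A) signal. Given the plasmid's small size, it probably carries a scaffold awaiting assembly of TALE repeat arrays rather than two complete TALE proteins, although the record does not say this explicitly. The cassette is flanked by attL1 and attR5 sites, which allow it to be combined with other entry modules in a multisite Gateway LR reaction into a destination vector. No plant promoter is annotated, so expression presumably depends on a promoter supplied by a partner module or the destination vector. rrnB T1/T2 terminators insulate the cassette in bacteria, and a T7 promoter and lacI/lacZα fragments are also present. The associated work concerns multiplexed TALE-based transcriptional activation of plant genes.
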