Addgene plasmid #99325: pYPQ121
Purpose: Express two TALE-VP64 activator linked by in-frame T2A (encoding Thosea asigna 'self-cleaving' 2A peptide) sequence
Depositing lab: Yiping Qi. Depositing organization: University of Maryland, College Park. Publication: Robust transcriptional activation in plants using multiplexed CRISPR-Act2.0 and mTALE-Act systems. Lowder LG, Zhou J, Zhang Y, Malzahn A, Zhong Z, Hsieh TF, Voytas DF, Zhang Y, Qi Y. Mol Plant. 2017 Nov 29. pii: S1674-2052(17)30344-1. doi: 10.1016/j.molp.2017.11.010. PubMed 29197638.
Backbone
  Vector backbone: pYPQ152
  Vector type: Plant Expression, TALEN
Growth in bacteria
  Bacterial resistance: Spectinomycin, 50 μg/mL
  Growth temperature: 37°C
  Growth strain: DH5alpha
  Copy number: Unknown
Gene/Insert
  Gene/Insert name: TALE-VP64-T2A-TALE-VP64
  Species: Synthetic
  Cloning method: Restriction Enzyme; 5′ cloning site NcoI (unknown if destroyed); 3′ cloning site AatII (unknown if destroyed)
  Sequencing primers: 5′ unknown
Terms and licenses: Academic/Nonprofit Terms; Industry Terms: Not Available to Industry
How to cite: pYPQ121 was a gift from Yiping Qi (Addgene plasmid # 99325 ; http://n2t.net/addgene:99325 ; RRID:Addgene_99325)
